>Addgene plasmid #13520 | pCheY Tc delta C | addgene partial sequence | sequence record 19355 | M13R
AACNGGANCAGCTTTGCCAGATCGGGGTTTAAAGAAGCCGAAGACGGAGAACGTGTCTTGCCGGGGCATG
CCTATATTGCGCCGGGCGATCGGCATATGGAGCTGTCGCGTAGTGGCGCAAATTACCAAATCAAAATTCA
CGATGGCCCGGCGGTTAACCGTCATCGGCCTTCGGTAGATGTGTTGTTCCATTCTGTCGCCAAACAGGCG
GGGCGTAATGCGGTTGGGGTGATCCTGACCGGTATGGGCAACGACGGCGCGGCGGGAATGTTGGCGATGC
GTCAGGCGGGGGCATGGACCCTTGCGCAAAACGAAGCAAGTTGCGTGGTGTTCGGCATGCCGCGCGAGGC
CATCAATATGGGTGGTGTCTGCGAAGTGGTCGATCTTAGCCAGGTAAGCCAGCAAATGTTGGCAAAAATT
AGTGCCGGACAGGCGATACGTATTTAAATCAGGAGTGTGAAATGGCGGATAAAGAACTTAAATTTTTGGT
TGTGGATGACTTTTCCACCATGCGACGCATAGTGCGTAACCTGCTGAAAGAGCTGGGATTCAATAATGTT
GAGGAAGCGGAAGATGGCGTCGAGGACGACGACGACAAGCTTTGCCTCGTCCCCGCGGCGACGGCGAGCC
TGCATGCGGAGGAGACGCTGACGTCGCAATTCGCAGAATTCAAGCAGAAGCATGGCAGGGTGTACGAGAG
CGCCGCGGAGGAGGCGTTCCGCCTGAGCGTGTTCAGGGAGAACCTGTTTCTTGCGAGGCTGCACGCCGCG
GCAAACCCACACGCGACCTTCGGCGTCACGCCCTTCTCGGAACTCACGCGCGAGNCC
