>Addgene plasmid #13520 | pCheY Tc delta C | addgene partial sequence | sequence record 19356 | 13520 with Cruzain-F (ttgagtggattgtgcaggag)
AGGAGAGCTCCCTTATGCGTCGGGCGAGGGGATATCGCCGCCGTGCACGACGTCAGGCCACACGGTGGGT
GCCACGATTACCGGTCACGTTGAATTACCTCAGGACGAGGCCCAAATAGCCGCATGGCTTGCAGTCAATG
GCCCGGTTGCCGTTGCCGTCGACGCCAGCAGCTGGATGACCTACACGGGCGGCGTTATGACGAGCTGCGT
CTCCGAGCAGCTGGATCACGGCGTTCTTCTCGTCGGCTACAATGACAGCGCCGCAGTGCCGTATTGGATC
ATCAAGAACTCGTGGACCACGCAGTGGGGCGAGGAAGGCTACATCCGCATTGCAAAGGGCTCGAACCAGT
GCCTTGTCAAGGAGGAGGCGAGCTCCGCGGTGGTCGGTTGATCTAGAGGCATCACCTGGGACCTTACTCC
TCTTTCCTTCCTTCCTCCTTTCCTATCTTCCTTCCTCTCTCTCTTCCTCTTTCTTCATTCAGATCTATAT
GGCAAATAGCCACAATTATATAAATCATTTCAAGACTAGAATAGGGGGATATAATACATATTACTCCACA
CCTTTTATGAATCAAATATGATTTTTTTGTTGTTGTTAAGACAGAGTCTCACTTTGACACCCAGGCTGGA
GTGCAGTGGTGCCATCACCACGGCTCACTGCAGCCTCAGCGTCCTGGGCTCAAATGATCCTCCCACCTCA
GCCTCCTGAGTAGCTGGGACTACAGGCTCATGCCATCATGCCNAGCTAATATTTTTTTATTTTCGTGGAG
ACGGGGCCTCACTATGGTNGCCTAGGCTGGAATAGGATTTGAACCCAATTGAGTTAACATATAAAA
