[The description below was written by a language model from this plasmid's Addgene catalogue record.]
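Description:
pCheY Tc delta C is a bacterial expression plasmid built on the pCheYTc backbone for producing a truncated form of cruzain, the major cysteine protease of Trypanosoma cruzi, in E. coli. It is maintained as a high-copy plasmid under ampicillin selection. The record does not name the origin of replication or the promoter that drives expression, and no feature table is available to fill in those details.

The insert is recorded as 1338 bp and was placed in the backbone by restriction cloning, with the 5′ XhoI site destroyed in the process and the 3′ XbaI site retained. The backbone supplies an N-terminal CheY fusion partner, so cruzain is expressed as a CheY–cruzain fusion protein. CheY is a small bacterial chemotaxis protein, and in this kind of arrangement a well-expressed leader of this sort generally helps drive high-level production of a heterologous protein.

The defining modification is a stop codon introduced after Gly212, which removes the C-terminal extension of the enzyme (the "delta C" of the name). According to the depositor, this position corresponds to a site of auto-proteolysis seen with the native enzyme, so the engineered product mimics the naturally processed form while avoiding heterogeneity at the C terminus. The associated publication concerns production of crystallizable cruzain, which indicates that the construct was made to supply recombinant protease suitable for structural studies. It would also serve as a source of enzyme for biochemical work on this parasite protease.
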