Addgene plasmid #13520: pCheY Tc delta C
Depositing lab: James McKerrow. Depositing organization: University of California, San Francisco (UCSF). Publication: Production of crystallizable cruzain, the major cysteine protease from Trypanosoma cruzi. Eakin AE, McGrath ME, McKerrow JH, Fletterick RJ, Craik CS. J Biol Chem. 1993 Mar 25. 268(9):6115-8. PubMed 8454586.
Backbone
  Vector backbone: pCheYTc
  Vector type: Bacterial Expression
Growth in bacteria
  Bacterial resistance: Ampicillin, 100 μg/mL
  Growth temperature: 37°C
  Growth strain: DH5alpha
  Copy number: High Copy
Gene/Insert
  Gene/Insert name: cruzain
  Species: Trypanosoma cruzi
  Insert size (bp): 1338
  Mutation: Truncated variant: stop codon after Gly212
  Tag / fusion protein: CheY (N terminal on backbone)
  Cloning method: Restriction Enzyme; 5′ cloning site XhoI (destroyed during cloning); 3′ cloning site XbaI (not destroyed)
  Sequencing primers: 5′ M13R
Terms and licenses: Academic/Nonprofit Terms; Industry Terms: Not Available to Industry
Depositor comments: The truncated form of cruzain was engineered by insertion of a stop codon in the gene at a site corresponding to auto-proteolysis observed with the native enzyme.
How to cite: pCheY Tc delta C was a gift from James McKerrow (Addgene plasmid # 13520 ; http://n2t.net/addgene:13520 ; RRID:Addgene_13520)
